>Addgene plasmid #131245 | pcDNA3.1-N-Myc_1-205 USP7 | addgene full sequence | sequence record 269478 | Addgene NGS Result
GACGGATCGGGAGATCTCCCGATCCCCTATGGTGCACTCTCAGTACAATCTGCTCTGATGCCGCATAGTT
AAGCCAGTATCTGCTCCCTGCTTGTGTGTTGGAGGTCGCTGAGTAGTGCGCGAGCAAAATTTAAGCTACA
ACAAGGCAAGGCTTGACCGACAATTGCATGAAGAATCTGCTTAGGGTTAGGCGTTTTGCGCTGCTTCGCG
ATGTACGGGCCAGATATACGCGTTGACATTGATTATTGACTAGTTATTAATAGTAATCAATTACGGGGTC
ATTAGTTCATAGCCCATATATGGAGTTCCGCGTTACATAACTTACGGTAAATGGCCCGCCTGGCTGACCG
CCCAACGACCCCCGCCCATTGACGTCAATAATGACGTATGTTCCCATAGTAACGCCAATAGGGACTTTCC
ATTGACGTCAATGGGTGGAGTATTTACGGTAAACTGCCCACTTGGCAGTACATCAAGTGTATCATATGCC
AAGTACGCCCCCTATTGACGTCAATGACGGTAAATGGCCCGCCTGGCATTATGCCCAGTACATGACCTTA
TGGGACTTTCCTACTTGGCAGTACATCTACGTATTAGTCATCGCTATTACCATGGTGATGCGGTTTTGGC
AGTACATCAATGGGCGTGGATAGCGGTTTGACTCACGGGGATTTCCAAGTCTCCACCCCATTGACGTCAA
TGGGAGTTTGTTTTGGCACCAAAATCAACGGGACTTTCCAAAATGTCGTAACAACTCCGCCCCATTGACG
CAAATGGGCGGTAGGCGTGTACGGTGGGAGGTCTATATAAGCAGAGCTCTCTGGCTAACTAGAGAACCCA
CTGCTTACTGGCTTATCGAAATTAATACGACTCACTATAGGGAGACCCAAGCTGGCTAGCGTTTAAACTT
AAGCTTGCCACCATGGAGCAGAAACTCATCTCTGAAGAGGATCTGGGTACCATGAACCACCAGCAGCAGC
AGCAGCAGCAGAAAGCGGGCGAGCAGCAGTTGAGCGAGCCCGAGGACATGGAGATGGAAGCGGGAGATAC
AGATGACCCACCAAGAATTACTCAGAACCCTGTGATCAATGGGAATGTGGCCCTGAGTGATGGACACAAC
ACCGCGGAGGAGGACATGGAGGATGACACCAGTTGGCGCTCCGAGGCAACCTTTCAGTTCACTGTGGAGC
GCTTCAGCAGACTGAGTGAGTCGGTCCTTAGCCCTCCGTGTTTTGTGCGAAATCTGCCATGGAAGATTAT
GGTGATGCCACGCTTTTATCCAGACAGACCACACCAAAAAAGCGTAGGATTCTTTCTCCAGTGCAATGCT
GAATCTGATTCCACGTCATGGTCTTGCCATGCACAAGCAGTGCTGAAGATAATAAATTACAGAGATGATG
AAAAGTCGTTCAGTCGTCGTATTAGTCATTTGTTCTTCCATAAAGAAAATGATTGGGGATTTTCCAATTT
TATGGCCTGGAGTGAAGTGACCGATCCTGAGAAAGGATTTATCGATGATGACAAAGTTACCTTTGAAGTC
TTTGTACAGGCGGATGCTCCCCATGGAGTTGCGTGGTGAGGATCCAAGCACACCGGTTACGTCGGCTTAA
AGAATCAGGGAGCGACTTGTTACATGAACAGCCTGCTACAGACGTTATTTTTCACGAATCAGCTACGAAA
GGCTGTGTACATGATGCCAACCGAGGGGGATGATTCGTCTAAAAGCGTCCCTTTAGCATTACAAAGAGTG
TTCTATGAATTACAGCATAGTGATAAACCTGTAGGAACAAAAAAGTTAACAAAGTCATTTGGGTGGGAAA
CTTTAGATAGCTTCATGCAACATGATGTTCAGGAGCTTTGTCGAGTGTTGCTCGATAATGTGGAAAATAA
GATGAAAGGCACCTGTGTAGAGGGCACCATACCCAAATTATTCCGCGGCAAAATGGTGTCCTATATCCAG
TGTAAAGAAGTAGACTATCGGTCTGATAGAAGAGAAGATTATTATGATATCCAGCTAAGTATCAAAGGAA
AGAAAAATATATTTGAATCATTTGTGGATTATGTGGCAGTAGAACAGCTCGATGGGGACAATAAATACGA
CGCTGGGGAACATGGCTTACAGGAAGCAGAGAAAGGTGTGAAATTCCTAACATTGCCACCAGTGTTACAT
CTACAACTGATGAGATTTATGTATGACCCTCAGACGGACCAAAATATCAAGATCAATGATAGGTTTGAAT
TCCCAGAGCAGTTACCACTTGATGAATTTTTGCAAAAAACAGATCCTAAGGACCCTGCAAATTATATTCT
TCATGCAGTCCTGGTTCATAGTGGAGATAATCATGGTGGACATTATGTGGTTTATCTAAACCCCAAAGGG
GATGGCAAATGGTGTAAATTTGATGACGACGTGGTGTCAAGGTGTACTAAAGAGGAAGCAATTGAGCACA
ATTATGGGGGTCACGATGACGACCTGTCTGTTCGACACTGCACTAATGCTTACATGTTAGTCTACATCAG
GGAATCAAAACTGAGTGAAGTTTTACAGGCGGTCACCGACCATGATATTCCTCAGCAGTTGGTGGAGCGA
TTACAAGAAGAGAAAAGGATCGAGGCTCAGAAGCGGAAGGAGCGGCAGGAATGAGGATCCGAATTCTGCA
GATATCCAGCACAGTGGCGGCCGCTCGAGTCTAGAGGGCCCGTTTAAACCCGCTGATCAGCCTCGACTGT
GCCTTCTAGTTGCCAGCCATCTGTTGTTTGCCCCTCCCCCGTGCCTTCCTTGACCCTGGAAGGTGCCACT
CCCACTGTCCTTTCCTAATAAAATGAGGAAATTGCATCGCATTGTCTGAGTAGGTGTCATTCTATTCTGG
GGGGTGGGGTGGGGCAGGACAGCAAGGGGGAGGATTGGGAAGACAATAGCAGGCATGCTGGGGATGCGGT
GGGCTCTATGGCTTCTGAGGCGGAAAGAACCAGCTGGGGCTCTAGGGGGTATCCCC
[124 nt withheld, positions 2997-3120]
C
[91 nt withheld, positions 3122-3212]
A
[49 nt withheld, positions 3214-3262]
CCTTTGACGTTGGAGTCCACGTTCTTT
[37 nt withheld, positions 3290-3326]
ACCCTATCTCGGTCTATTCTTTTGATTTATAAGGGATTTTGCCGATTTCGGCCTATTGGTTAAAAAATGA
GCTGATTTAACAAAAATTTAACGCGAATTAATTCTGTGGAATGTGTGTCAGTTAGGGTGTGGAAAGTCCC
CAGGCTCCCCAGCAGGCAGAAGTATGCAAAGCATGCATCTCAATTAGTCAGCAACCAGGTGTGGAAAGTC
CCCAGGCTCCCCAGCAGGCAGAAGTATGCAAAGCATGCATCTCAATTAGTCAGCAACCATAGTCCCGCCC
CTAACTCCGCCCATCCCGCCCCTAACTCCGCCCAGTTCCGCCCATTCTCCGCCCCATGGCTGACTAATTT
TTTTTATTTATGCAGAGGCCGAGGCCGCCTCTGCCTCTGAGCTATTCCAGAAGTAGTGAGGAGGCTTTTT
TGGAGGCCTAGGCTTTTGCAAAAAGCTCCCGGGAGCTTGTATATCCATTTTCGGATCTGATCAAGAGACA
GGATGAGGATCGTTTCGCATGATTGAACAAGATGGATTGCACGCAGGTTCTCCGGCCGCTTGGGTGGAGA
GGCTATTCGGCTATGACTGGGCACAACAGACAATCGGCTGCTCTGATGCCGCCGTGTTCCGGCTGTCAGC
GCAGGGGCGCCCGGTTCTTTTTGTCAAGACCGACCTGTCCGGTGCCCTGAATGAACTGCAGGACGAGGCA
GCGCGGCTATCGTGGCTGGCCACGACGGGCGTTCCTTGCGCAGCTGTGCTCGACGTTGTCACTGAAGCGG
GAAGGGACTGGCTGCTATTGGGCGAAGTGCCGGGGCAGGATCTCCTGTCATCTCACCTTGCTCCTGCCGA
GAAAGTATCCATCATGGCTGATGCAATGCGGCGGCTGCATACGCTTGATCCGGCTACCTGCCCATTCGAC
CACCAAGCGAAACATCGCATCGAGCGAGCACGTACTCGGATGGAAGCCGGTCTTGTCGATCAGGATGATC
TGGACGAAGAGCATCAGGGGCTCGCGCCAGCCGAACTGTTCGCCAGGCTCAAGGCGCGCATGCCCGACGG
CGAGGATCTCGTCGTGACCCATGGCGATGCCTGCTTGCCGAATATCATGGTGGAAAATGGCCGCTTTTCT
GGATTCATCGACTGTGGCCGGCTGGGTGTGGCGGACCGCTATCAGGACATAGCGTTGGCTACCCGTGATA
TTGCTGAAGAGCTTGGCGGCGAATGGGCTGACCGCTTCCTCGTGCTTTACGGTATCGCCGCTCCCGATTC
GCAGCGCATCGCCTTCTATCGCCTTCTTGACGAGTTCTTCTGAGCGGGACTCTGGGGTTCGAAATGACCG
ACCAAGCGACGCCCAACCTGCCATCACGAGATTTCGATTCCACCGCCGCCTTCTATGAAAGGTTGGGCTT
CGGAATCGTTTTCCGGGACGCCGGCTGGATGATCCTCCAGCGCGGGGATCTCATGCTGGAGTTCTTCGCC
CACCCCAACTTGTTTATTGCAGCTTATAATGGTTACAAATAAAGCAATAGCATCACAAATTTCACAAATA
AAGCATTTTTTTCACTGCATTCTAGTTGTGGTTTGTCCAAACTCATCAATGTATCTTATCATGTCTGTAT
ACCGTCGACCTCTAGCTAGAGCTTGGCGTAATCATGGTCATAGCTGTTTCCTGTGTGAAATTGTTATCCG
CTCACAATTCCACACAACATACGAGCCGGAAGCATAAAGTGTAAAGCCTGGGGTGCCTAATGAGTGAGCT
AACTCACATTAATTGCGTTGCGCTCACTGCCCGCTTTCCAGTCGGGAAACCTGTCGTGCCAGCTGCATTA
ATGAATCGGCCAACGCGCGGGGAGAGGCGGTTTGCGTATTGGGCGCTCTTCCGCTTCCTCGCTCACTGAC
TCGCTGCGCTCGGTCGTTCGGCTGCGGCGAGCGGTATCAGCTCACTCAAAGGCGGTAATACGGTTATCCA
CAGAATCAGGGGATAACGCAGGAAAGAACATGTGAGCAAAAGGCCAGCAAAAGGCCAGGAACCGTAAAAA
GGCCGCGTTGCTGGCGTTTTTCCATAGGCTCCGCCCCCCTGACGAGCATCACAAAAATCGACGCTCAAGT
CAGAGGTGGCGAAACCCGACAGGACTATAAAGATACCAGGCGTTTCCCCCTGGAAGCTCCCTCGTGCGCT
CTCCTGTTCCGACCCTGCCGCTTACCGGATACCTGTCCGCCTTTCTCCCTTCGGGAAGCGTGGCGCTTTC
TCATAGCTCACGCTGTAGGTATCTCAGTTCGGTGTAGGTCGTTCGCTCCAAGCTGGGCTGTGTGCACGAA
CCCCCCGTTCAGCCCGACCGCTGCGCCTTATCCGGTAACTATCGTCTTGAGTCCAACCCGGTAAGACACG
ACTTATCGCCACTGGCAGCAGCCACTGGTAACAGGATTAGCAGAGCGAGGTATGTAGGCGGTGCTACAGA
GTTCTTGAAGTGGTGGCCTAACTACGGCTACACTAGAAGAACAGTATTTGGTATCTGCGCTCTGCTGAAG
CCAGTTACCTTCGGAAAAAGAGTTGGTAGCTCTTGATCCGGCAAACAAACCACCGCTGGTAGCGGTGGTT
TTTTTGTTTGCAAGCAGCAGATTACGCGCAGAAAAAAAGGATCTCAAGAAGATCCTTTGATCTTTTCTAC
GGGGTCTGACGCTCAGTGGAACGAAAACTCACGTTAAGGGATTTTGGTCATGAGATTATCAAAAAGGATC
TTCACCTAGATCCTTTTAAATTAAAAATGAAGTTTTAAATCAATCTAAAGTATATATGAGTAAACTTGGT
CTGACAGTTACCAATGCTTAATCAGTGAGGCACCTATCTCAGCGATCTGTCTATTTCGTTCATCCATAGT
TGCCTGACTCCCCGTCGTGTAGATAACTACGATACGGGAGGGCTTACCATCTGGCCCCAGTGCTGCAATG
ATACCGCGAGACCCACGCTCACCGGCTCCAGATTTATCAGCAATAAACCAGCCAGCCGGAAGGGCCGAGC
GCAGAAGTGGTCCTGCAACTTTATCCGCCTCCATCCAGTCTATTAATTGTTGCCGGGAAGCTAGAGTAAG
TAGTTCGCCAGTTAATAGTTTGCGCAACGTTGTTGCCATTGCTACAGGCATCGTGGTGTCACGCTCGTCG
TTTGGTATGGCTTCATTCAGCTCCGGTTCCCAACGATCAAGGCGAGTTACATGATCCCCCATGTTGTGCA
AAAAAGCGGTTAGCTCCTTCGGTCCTCCGATCGTTGTCAGAAGTAAGTTGGCCGCAGTGTTATCACTCAT
GGTTATGGCAGCACTGCATAATTCTCTTACTGTCATGCCATCCGTAAGATGCTTTTCTGTGACTGGTGAG
TACTCAACCAAGTCATTCTGAGAATAGTGTATGCGGCGACCGAGTTGCTCTTGCCCGGCGTCAATACGGG
ATAATACCGCGCCACATAGCAGAACTTTAAAAGTGCTCATCATTGGAAAACGTTCTTCGGGGCGAAAACT
CTCAAGGATCTTACCGCTGTTGAGATCCAGTTCGATGTAACCCACTCGTGCACCCAACTGATCTTCAGCA
TCTTTTACTTTCACCAGCGTTTCTGGGTGAGCAAAAACAGGAAGGCAAAATGCCGCAAAAAAGGGAATAA
GGGCGACACGGAAATGTTGAATACTCATACTCTTCCTTTTTCAATATTATTGAAGCATTTATCAGGGTTA
TTGTCTCATGAGCGGATACATATTTGAATGTATTTAGAAAAATAAACAAATAGGGGTTCCGCGCACATTT
CCCCGAAAAGTGCCACCTGACGTC
Features (pLannotate 1.2.2; 21 found; start..end, strand, type, name):
     28..80      -  misc_feature   bom (fragment): basis of mobility region from pBR322
    235..614     +  enhancer       CMV enhancer: human cytomegalovirus immediate early enhancer
    615..818     +  promoter       CMV promoter: human cytomegalovirus (CMV) immediate early promoter
    814..847     +  LTR            5' LTR (truncated) (fragment): truncated 5' long terminal repeat (LTR) from HIV-1
    863..881     +  promoter       T7 promoter: promoter for bacteriophage T7 RNA polymerase
    926..956     +  CDS            3xMyc (fragment): 3 tandem Myc epitope tags
    962..2641    +  CDS            USP7 (fragment): UBP7_HUMAN - Also known as HAUSP. Experimental evidence at protein level: Swiss-Prot protein existence level 1. (Microbial infection) Contributes to the overall stabilization and trans-activation capability of the herpesvirus 1 trans-acting transcriptional protein ICP0/VMW110 during HSV-1 infection. From Homo sapiens (Human).
   2727..2951    +  polyA_signal   bGH poly(A) signal: bovine growth hormone polyadenylation signal
   2955..2976    +  promoter       SV40 promoter (fragment): SV40 enhancer and early promoter
   2997..3425    +  rep_origin     f1 ori (sequence partly withheld): f1 bacteriophage origin of replication; arrow indicates direction of (+) strand synthesis
   3439..3768    +  promoter       SV40 promoter: SV40 enhancer and early promoter
   3835..4626    +  CDS            neo: KKA2_KLEPN - Also known as kan, nptII. Experimental evidence at protein level: Swiss-Prot protein existence level 1. Resistance to kanamycin, neomycin, paromomycin, ribostamycin, butirosin and gentamicin B. From Klebsiella pneumoniae.
   4650..4808    +  CDS            ble (fragment): BLE_KLEPN - Experimental evidence at protein level: Swiss-Prot protein existence level 1. Binding protein with a strong affinity to the bleomycin family of antibiotics. Binds to CL990; an antimitotic-antibiotic compound. From Klebsiella pneumoniae.
   4803..4924    +  polyA_signal   SV40 poly(A) signal: SV40 polyadenylation signal
   4997..5013    -  protein_bind   lac operator: The lac repressor binds to the lac operator to inhibit transcription in E. coli. This inhibition can be relieved by adding lactose or isopropyl-β-D-thiogalactopyranoside (IPTG). lac repressor encoded by lacI
   5021..5051    -  promoter       lac promoter: promoter for the E. coli lac operon
   5066..5087    -  protein_bind   CAP binding site: CAP binding activates transcription in the presence of cAMP. E. coli catabolite activator protein
   5100..5192    -  CDS            lacI (fragment): lac repressor; lacI; The lac repressor binds to the lac operator to inhibit transcription in E. coli. This inhibition can be relieved by adding lactose or isopropyl-β-D-thiogalactopyranoside (IPTG).
   5375..5963    -  rep_origin     ori: high-copy-number ColE1/pMB1/pBR322/pUC origin of replication
   6134..6994    -  CDS            AmpR: β-lactamase; bla; confers resistance to ampicillin, carbenicillin, and related antibiotics
   6995..7099    -  promoter       AmpR promoter: bla
