[The description below was written by a language model from this plasmid's Addgene catalogue record and pLannotate feature annotations shown in this document.]
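Description:
pcDNA3.1-N-Myc_1-205 USP7 is a mammalian expression plasmid built on the pcDNA3.1+/N-Myc backbone, designed to produce the N-terminal TRAF-like domain of human USP7 (ubiquitin carboxyl-terminal hydrolase 7, also called HAUSP) with an N-terminal Myc epitope tag. It is propagated in E. coli through a high-copy ColE1/pUC-type origin with ampicillin selection from the AmpR (β-lactamase) gene. An f1 origin is also present, which could allow single-stranded DNA production. For selection in mammalian cells, an SV40 early promoter drives the neomycin phosphotransferase gene, followed by an SV40 polyadenylation signal, conferring G418 resistance.

The expression cassette consists of the CMV immediate early enhancer and promoter, a T7 promoter that could support in vitro transcription, the backbone-encoded Myc tag, the USP7 coding sequence and the bovine growth hormone poly(A) signal. The construct was derived from a sister plasmid encoding USP7 residues 1-560 by converting the codon for D206 to a stop codon. This explains why the insert remains about 1.7 kb and the annotated USP7 sequence spans the longer fragment, even though translation should end after residue 205 to yield only the Myc-tagged TRAF-like domain. Several small annotated fragments (an HIV-1 LTR piece, ble, lacI and bom remnants, and the lac promoter/operator region) are probably backbone remnants or short similarity matches rather than functional parts.

The associated publication concerns the interaction of DNA polymerase iota with the TRAF-like and UBL1-2 domains of USP7. This suggests the plasmid serves as a domain-truncation construct for mapping USP7 protein interactions in transfected mammalian cells, with the Myc tag available for detection or immunoprecipitation.
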