Addgene plasmid #131245: pcDNA3.1-N-Myc_1-205 USP7
Purpose: Mammalian expression of the USP7 TRAF-like domain with an N-terminal Myc tag.
Depositing lab: Roger Woodgate. Depositing organization: National Institute of Child Health and Human Development (NICHD). Publication: DNA Polymerase iota Interacts with Both the TRAF-like and UBL1-2 Domains of USP7. Ashton NW, Valles GJ, Jaiswal N, Bezsonova I, Woodgate R. J Mol Biol. 2021 Jan 22;433(2):166733. doi: 10.1016/j.jmb.2020.166733. Epub 2020 Dec 3. PubMed 33279577.
Backbone
  Vector backbone: pcDNA3.1+/N-Myc
  Backbone manufacturer: Genscript
  Backbone size w/o insert (bp): 5435
  Total vector size (bp): 7130
  Vector type: Mammalian Expression
  Selectable markers: Neomycin (select with G418)
Growth in bacteria
  Bacterial resistance: Ampicillin, 100 μg/mL
  Growth temperature: 37°C
  Growth strain: DH5alpha
  Copy number: High Copy
Gene/Insert
  Gene/Insert name: Ubiquitin carboxyl-terminal hydrolase 7 (alt name: Ubiquitin-specific-processing protease 7)
  Species: H. sapiens (human)
  Insert size (bp): 1695
  Mutation: Expresses a mutant form of our pcDNA3.1-N-Myc_1-560 USP7 plasmid (Addgene plasmid 131244), where the codon for D206 was converted to a STOP.
  Entrez Gene: USP7 (a.k.a. C16DELp13.2, DEL16P13.2, HAFOUS, HAUSP, TEF1)
  Tag / fusion protein: Myc (N terminal on backbone)
Terms and licenses: Academic/Nonprofit Terms; Industry Terms: Not Available to Industry
How to cite: pcDNA3.1-N-Myc_1-205 USP7 was a gift from Roger Woodgate (Addgene plasmid # 131245 ; http://n2t.net/addgene:131245 ; RRID:Addgene_131245)
